>Addgene plasmid #206515 | HA Display H3_A/Hong Kong/1/1968 Part 1-DO | addgene full sequence | sequence record 408101 | Addgene NGS Result
TAGCTGCGCCGATGGTTTCTACAAAGATCGTTATGTTTATCGGCACTTTGCATCGGCCGCGCTCCCGATT
CCGGAAGTGCTTGACATTGGGGAATTCAGCGAGAGCCTGACCTATTGCATCTCCCGCCGTGCACAGGGTG
TCACGTTGCAAGACCTGCCTGAAACCGAACTGCCCGCTGTTCTGCAGCCGGTCGCGGAGGCCATGGATGC
GATCGCTGCGGCCGATCTTAGCCAGACGAGCGGGTTCGGCCCATTCGGACCGCAAGGAATCGGTCAATAC
ACTACATGGCGTGATTTCATATGCGCGATTGCTGATCCCCATGTGTATCACTGGCAAACTGTGATGGACG
ACACCGTCAGTGCGTCCGTCGCGCAGGCTCTCGATGAGCTGATGCTTTGGGCCGAGGACTGCCCCGAAGT
CCGGCACCTCGTGCACGCGGATTTCGGCTCCAACAATGTCCTGACGGACAATGGCCGCATAACAGCGGTC
ATTGACTGGAGCGAGGCGATGTTCGGGGATTCCCAATACGAGGTCGCCAACATCTTCTTCTGGAGGCCGT
GGTTGGCTTGTATGGAGCAGCAGACGCGCTACTTCGAGCGGAGGCATCCGGAGCTTGCAGGATCGCCGCG
GCTCCGGGCGTATATGCTCCGCATTGGTCTTGACCAACTCTATCAGAGCTTGGTTGACGGCAATTTCGAT
GATGCAGCTTGGGCGCAGGGTCGATGCGACGCAATCGTCCGATCCGGAGCCGGGACTGTCGGGCGTACAC
AAATCGCCCGCAGAAGCGCGGCCGTCTGGACCGATGGCTGTGTAGAAGTACTCGCCGATAGTGGAAACCG
ACGCCCCAGCACTCGTCCGAGGGCAAAGGAATAGCACGTACTACGAGATTTCGATTCCACCGCCGCCTTC
TATGAAAGGTTGGGCTTCGGAATCGTTTTCCGGGACGCCGGCTGGATGATCCTCCAGCGCGGGGATCTCA
TGCTGGAGTTCTTCGCCCACCCCAACTTGTTTATTGCAGCTTATAATGGTTACAAATAAAGCAATAGCAT
CACAAATTTCACAAATAAAGCATTTTTTTCACTGCATTCTAGTTGTGGTTTGTCCAAACTCATCAATGTA
TCTTATCATGTCTGTATACCGTCGACCTCTAGCTAGAGCTTGGCGTAATCATGGTCATAGCTGTTTCCTG
TGTGAAATTGTTATCCGCTCACAATTCCACACAACATACGAGCCGGAAGCATAAAGTGTAAAGCCTGGGG
TGCCTAATGAGTGAGCTAACTCACATTAATTGCGTTGCGCTCACTGCCCGCTTTCCAGTCGGGAAACCTG
TCGTGCCAGCTGCATTAATGAATCGGCCAACGCGCGGGGAGAGGCGGTTTGCGTATTGGGCGCTCTTCCG
CTTCCTCGCTCACTGACTCGCTGCGCTCGGTCGTTCGGCTGCGGCGAGCGGTATCAGCTCACTCAAAGGC
GGTAATACGGTTATCCACAGAATCAGGGGATAACGCAGGAAAGAACATGTGAGCAAAAGGCCAGCAAAAG
GCCAGGAACCGTAAAAAGGCCGCGTTGCTGGCGTTTTTCCATAGGCTCCGCCCCCCTGACGAGCATCACA
AAAATCGACGCTCAAGTCGGAGGTGGCGAAACCCGACAGGACTATAAAGATACCAGGCGTTTCCCCCTGG
AAGCTCCCTCGTGCGCTCTCCTGTTCCGACCCTGCCGCTTACCGGATACCTGTCCGCCTTTCTCCCTTCG
GGAAGCGTGGCGCTTTCTCATAGCTCACGCTGTAGGTATCTCAGTTCGGTGTAGGTCGTTCGCTCCAAGC
TGGGCTGTGTGCACGAACCCCCCGTTCAGCCCGACCGCTGCGCCTTATCCGGTAACTATCGTCTTGAGTC
CAACCCGGTAAGACACGACTTATCGCCACTGGCAGCAGCCACTGGTAACAGGATTAGCAGAGCGAGGTAT
GTAGGCGGTGCTACAGAGTTCTTGAAGTGGTGGCCTAACTACGGCTACACTAGAAGAACAGTATTTGGTA
TCTGCGCTCTGCTGAAGCCAGTTACCTTCGGAAAAAGAGTTGGTAGCTCTTGATCCGGCAAACAAACCAC
CGCTGGTAGCGGTGGTTTTTTTGTTTGCAAGCAGCAGATTACGCGCAGAAAAAAAGGATCTCAAGAAGAT
CCTTTGATCTTTTCTACGGGGTCTGACGCTCAGTGGAACGAAAACTCACGTTAAGGGATTTTGGTCATGA
GATTATCAAAAAGGATCTTCACCTAGATCCTTTTAAATTAAAAATGAAGTTTTAAATCAATCTAAAGTAT
ATATGAGTAAACTTGGTCTGACAGTTACCAATGCTTAATCAGTGAGGCACCTATCTCAGCGATCTGTCTA
TTTCGTTCATCCATAGTTGCCTGACTCCCCGTCGTGTAGATAACTACGATACGGGAGGGCTTACCATCTG
GCCCCAGTGCTGCAATGATACCGCGAGACCCACGCTCACCGGCTCCAGATTTATCAGCAATAAACCAGCC
AGCCGGAAGGGCCGAGCGCAGAAGTGGTCCTGCAACTTTATCCGCCTCCATCCAGTCTATTAATTGTTGC
CGGGAAGCTAGAGTAAGTAGTTCGCCAGTTAATAGTTTGCGCAACGTTGTTGCCATTGCTACAGGCATCG
TGGTGTCACGCTCGTCGTTTGGTATGGCTTCATTCAGCTCCGGTTCCCAACGATCAAGGTGAGTTACATG
ATCCCCCATGTTGTGCAAAAAAGCGGTTAGCTCCTTCGGTCCTCCGATCGTTGTCAGAAGTAAGTTGGCC
GCAGTGTTATCACTCATGGTTATGGCAGCACTGCATAATTCTCTTACTGTCATGCCATCCGTAAGATGCT
TTTCTGTGACTGGTGAGTACTCAACCAAGTCATTCTGAGAATAGTGTATGCGGCGACCGAGTTGCTCTTG
CCCGGCGTCAATACGGGATAATACCGCGCCACATAGCAGAACTTTAAAAGTGCTCATCATTGGAAAACGT
TCTTCGGGGCGAAAACTCTCAAGGATCTTACCGCTGTTGAGATCCAGTTCGATGTAACCCACTCGTGCAC
CCAACTGATCTTCAGCATCTTTTACTTTCACCAGCGTTTCTGGGTGAGCAAAAACAGGAAGGCAAAATGC
CGCAAAAAAGGGAATAAGGGCGACACGGAAATGTTGAATACTCATACTCTTCCTTTTTCAATATTATTGA
AGCATTTATCAGGGTTATTGTCTCATGAGCGGATACATATTTGAATGTATTTAGAAAAATAAACAAATAG
GGGTTCCGCACACATTTCCCCGAAAAGTGCCACCTGACGTCGACGGATCGGGAGATCTCCCGATCCCCTA
TGGTGCACTCTCAGTACAATCTGCTCTGATGCCGCATAGTTAAGCCAGTATCTGCTCCCTGCTTGTGTGT
TGGAGGTCGCTGAGTAGTGCGCGAGCAAAATTTAAGCTACAACAAGGCAAGGCTTGACCGACAATTGCAT
GAAGAATCTGCTTAGGGTTAGGCGTTTTGCGCTGCTTCGCGATGTACGGGCCAGATATACGCGTTGACAT
TGATTATTGACTAGTTATTAATAGTAATCAATTACGGGGTCATTAGTTCATAGCCCATATATGGAGTTCC
GCGTTACATAACTTACGGTAAATGGCCCGCCTGGCTGACCGCCCAACGACCCCCGCCCATTGACGTCAAT
AATGACGTATGTTCCCATAGTAACGCCAATAGGGACTTTCCATTGACGTCAATGGGTGGAGTATTTACGG
TAAACTGCCCACTTGGCAGTACATCAAGTGTATCATATGCCAAGTACGCCCCCTATTGACGTCAATGACG
GTAAATGGCCCGCCTGGCATTATGCCCAGTACATGACCTTATGGGACTTTCCTACTTGGCAGTACATCTA
CGTATTAGTCATCGCTATTACCATGGTGATGCGGTTTTGGCAGTACATCAATGGGCGTGGATAGCGGTTT
GACTCACGGGGATTTCCAAGTCTCCACCCCATTGACGTCAATGGGAGTTTGTTTTGGCACCAAAATCAAC
GGGACTTTCCAAAATGTCGTAACAACTCCGCCCCATTGACGCAAATGGGCGGTAGGCGTGTACGGTGGGA
GGTCTATATAAGCAGAGCTCTCCCTATCAGTGATAGAGATCTCCCTATCAGTGATAGAGATCGTCGACGA
GCTCGTTTAGTGAACCGTCAGATCGCCTGGAGACGCCATCCACGCTGTTTTGACCTCCATAGAAGACACC
GGGACCGATCCAGCCTCCGGACTCTAGCGTTTAAACTTAAGCTGCAGAAGTTGGTCGTGAGGCACTGGGC
AGGTAAGTATCAAGGTTACAAGACAGGTTTAAGGAGACCAATAGAAACTGGGCTTGTCGAGACAGAGAAG
ACTCTTGCGTTTCTGATAGGCACCTATTGGTCTTACTGACATCCACTTTGCCTTTCTCTCCACAGGTGTC
CACTCCCAGTTCAATTACAGCTCTTAAGGCTAGAGTACTTAATACGACTCACTATAGGCTAGCCTCGAGA
ATTCACGCGTGGTACCTCTAGAGTCGACCCGGGATGGAGACAGACACACTCCTGCTATGGGTACTGCTGC
TCTGGGTTCCAGGTTCCACTGGTGACGGTGGCAGGTGGAGTCGACCGACAGCCTTCCAAATGTTCTTCTC
AAACGGAATCGTCGTATCCAGCCTACTCGCTATTGTCCTCAATGCCGTATTAAATCATAAAAAGAAATAA
GAAAAAGAGGTGCGAGCCTCTTTTTTGTGTGACAAAATAAAAACATCTACCTATTCATATACGCTAGTGT
CATAGTCCTGAAAATCATCTGCATCAAGAACAATTTCACAACTCTTATACTTTTCTCTTACAAGTCGTTC
GGCTTCATCTGGATTTTCAGCCTCTATACTTACTAAACGTGATAAAGTTTCTGTAATTTCTACTGTATCG
ACCTGCAGACTGGCTGTGTATAAGGGAGCCTGACATTTATATTCCCCAGAACATCAGGTTAATGGCGTTT
TTGATGTCATTTTCGCGGTGGCTGAGATCAGCCACTTCTTCCCCGATAACGGAGACCGGCACACTGGCCA
TATCGGTGGTCATCATGCGCCAGCTTTCATCCCCGATATGCACCACCGGGTAAAGTTCACGGGAGACTTT
ATCTGACAGCAGACGTGCACTGGCCAGGGGGATCACCATCCGTCACCCGGGCGTGTCAATAATATCACTC
TGTACATCCACAAACAGACGATAACGGCTCTCTCTTTTATAGGTGTAAACCTTAAACTGCATTTCACCAG
CCCCTGTTCTCGTCAGCAAAAGAGCCGTTCATTTCAATAAACCGGGCGACCTCAGCCATCCCTTCCTGAT
TTTCCGCTTTCCAGCGTTCGGCACGCAGACGACGGGCTTCATTCTGCATGGTTGTGCTTACCAGACCGGA
GATATTGACATCATATATGCCTTGAGCAACTGATAGCTGTCGCTGTCAACTGTCACTGTAATACGCTGCT
TCATAGCACACCTCTTTTTGACACCTGCCACCCACCACCCCAGCACCAACCAGGAGCAGACCAGCCTGTA
CGTGCAGGCCAGCGGCCGGGTGACCGTGAGCACCCGGCGGAGCCAGCAGACCATCATCCCCAACATCGGC
AGCCGGCCCTGGGTGCGGGGCCTGAGCAGCCGGATCAGCATCTACTGGACCATCGTGAAGCCCGGCGACG
TGCTGGTGATCAACAGCAACGGCAACCTGATCGCCCCCCGGGGCTACTTCAAGATGCGGACCGGCAAGAG
CAGCATCATGCGGAGCGACGCCCCCATCGATACATGTATCAGCGAGTGCATCACCCCCAACGGCAGCATC
CCCAACGACAAGCCCTTCCAGAACGTGAACAAGATCACCTACGGCGCCTGCCCCAAGTACGTGAAGCAGA
ACACCCTGAAGCTGGCCACCGGCATGCGGAACGTGCCCGAGAAGCAGACCCGGGGCCTGTTCGGCGCCAT
CGCCGGCTTCATCGAGAACGGCTGGGAGGGCATGATCGACGGCTGGTACGGCTTCCGGCACCAGAACAGC
GAGGGCACCGGCCAGGCCGCCGACCTGAAGAGCACCCAGGCCGGCATCGACCAGATCAACGGCAAGCTGA
ACCGGGTGATCGAGAAGACCAACGAGAAGTTCCACCAGATCGAGAAGGAGTTCAGCGAGGTGGAGGGCCG
GATCCAGGACCTGGAGAAGTACGTGGAGGACACCAAGATCGACCTGTGGAGCTACAACGCCGAGCTGCTG
GTGGCCCTGGAGAACCAGCACACCATCGACCTGACCGACAGCGAGATGAACAAGCTGTTCGAGAAGACCC
GGCGGCAGCTGCGGGAGAACGCCGAGGACATGGGCAACGGCTGCTTCAAGATCTACCACAAGTGCGACAA
CGCCTGCATCGAGAGCATCCGGAACGGCACCTACGACCACGACGTGTACCGGGACGAGGCCCTGAACAAC
CGGTTCCAGATCAAGGGCGTGCAGGGATCAGGATACATCCCCGAGGCCCCCAGAGATGGCCAGGCCTACG
TGCGGAAGGACGGCGAGTGGGTACTGCTGAGCACATTCCTGGGCAGATCCGACTACAAAGACCATGACGG
TGATTATAAAGATCATGACATCGATTACAAGGATGACGATGACAAGAGCGCCTGGTCCCACCCCCAGTTC
GAGAAGGGATCCCTGGAGGTGCTGTTCCAGGGCCCAGGCGGCGGCGGTAGTGGAGGGGGCGGATCTGGCG
GCTCAGCTGCTGTGGGCCAGGACACGCAGGAGGTCATCGTGGTGCCACACTCCTTGCCCTTTAAGGTGGT
GGTGATCTCAGCCATCCTGGCCCTGGTGGTGCTCACCATCATCTCCCTTATCATCCTCATCATGCTTTGG
CAGAAGAAGCCACGTTAACGGCCGCTCGAGTCTAGAGGGCCCGTTTAAACCCGCTGATCAGCCTCGACTG
TGCCTTCTAGTTGCCAGCCATCTGTTGTTTGCCCCTCCCCCGTGCCTTCCTTGACCCTGGAAGGTGCCAC
TCCCACTGTCCTTTCCTAATAAAATGAGGAAATTGCATCGCATTGTCTGAGTAGGTGTCATTCTATTCTG
GGGGGTGGGGTGGGGCAGGACAGCAAGGGGGAGGATTGGGAAGACAATAGCAGGCATGCTGGGGATGCGG
TGGGCTCTATGGCTTCTGAGGCGGAAAGAACCAGCTGGGGCTCTAGGGGGTATCCCC
[124 nt withheld, positions 7268-7391]
C
[91 nt withheld, positions 7393-7483]
AGGGTGATGGTTCACGTACCTAGAAGTTCCTATTCCGAAGTTCCTATTCTCTAGAAAGTATAGGAACTTC
CTTGGCCAAAAAGCCTGAACTCACCGCGACGTCTGTCGAGAAGTTTCTGATCGAAAAGTTCGACAGCGTC
TCCGACCTGATGCAGCTCTCGGAGGGCGAAGAATCTCGTGCTTTCAGCTTCGATGTAGGAGGGCGTGGAT
ATGTCCTGCGGGTAAA
Features (pLannotate 1.2.2; 29 found; start..end, strand, type, name):
    884..1009    +  CDS            ble (fragment): BLE_KLEPN - Experimental evidence at protein level: Swiss-Prot protein existence level 1. Binding protein with a strong affinity to the bleomycin family of antibiotics. Binds to CL990; an antimitotic-antibiotic compound. From Klebsiella pneumoniae.
   1004..1125    +  polyA_signal   SV40 poly(A) signal: SV40 polyadenylation signal
   1198..1214    -  protein_bind   lac operator: The lac repressor binds to the lac operator to inhibit transcription in E. coli. This inhibition can be relieved by adding lactose or isopropyl-β-D-thiogalactopyranoside (IPTG). lac repressor encoded by lacI
   1222..1252    -  promoter       lac promoter: promoter for the E. coli lac operon
   1267..1288    -  protein_bind   CAP binding site: CAP binding activates transcription in the presence of cAMP. E. coli catabolite activator protein
   1301..1393    -  CDS            lacI (fragment): lac repressor; lacI; The lac repressor binds to the lac operator to inhibit transcription in E. coli. This inhibition can be relieved by adding lactose or isopropyl-β-D-thiogalactopyranoside (IPTG).
   1576..2164    -  rep_origin     ori: high-copy-number ColE1/pMB1/pBR322/pUC origin of replication
   2335..3195    -  CDS            AmpR: β-lactamase; bla; confers resistance to ampicillin, carbenicillin, and related antibiotics
   3196..3287    -  promoter       AmpR promoter: bla
   3359..3411    -  misc_feature   bom (fragment): basis of mobility region from pBR322
   3566..3945    +  enhancer       CMV enhancer: human cytomegalovirus immediate early enhancer
   3946..4149    +  promoter       CMV promoter: human cytomegalovirus (CMV) immediate early promoter
   4151..4170    +  promoter       PLtetO-1 promoter (fragment): modified phage lambda PL promoter with tet operator sites (Lutz and Bujard, 1997)
   4172..4191    +  promoter       PLtetO-1 promoter (fragment): modified phage lambda PL promoter with tet operator sites (Lutz and Bujard, 1997)
   4199..4232    +  promoter       TRE3GV promoter (fragment): 3rd-generation Tet-responsive promoter that can be activated by binding of Tet-On® 3G, optimized for retroviral and lentiviral vectors
   4343..4475    +  intron         chimeric intron: chimera between introns from human β-globin and immunoglobulin heavy chain genes
   4520..4538    +  promoter       T7 promoter: promoter for bacteriophage T7 RNA polymerase
   4584..4646    +  sig_peptide    Igκ leader: leader sequence from mouse immunoglobulin κ light chain
   4814..4966    -  CDS            dpnD (fragment): DPND_STRPN - Protein predicted: Swiss-Prot protein existence level 4. From Streptococcus pneumoniae serotype 4 (strain ATCC BAA-334 / TIGR4).
   5007..5312    -  CDS            ccdB: CcdB, a bacterial toxin that poisons DNA gyrase; ccdB; Plasmids containing the ccdB gene cannot be propagated in standard E. coli strains.
   5317..5475    -  CDS            ccdA (fragment): CCDA_ECO57 - Also known as H, letA. Experimental evidence at protein level: Swiss-Prot protein existence level 1. Antitoxin component of a type II toxin-antitoxin (TA) system which inhibits the post-segregational killing (PSK) of plasmid-free cells, also referred to as a plasmid addiction system. Binds to and blocks the activity of CcdB; will also remove bound CcdB protein from the CcdB-GyrA complex by forming a CcdA-CcdB complex, a process termed rejuvenation. Functions as a transcriptional corepressor for the ccdAB operon, repression also requires CcdB (By similarity). From Escherichia coli
   5563..6546    +  CDS            HA (fragment): HEMA_I82A4 - Experimental evidence at protein level: Swiss-Prot protein existence level 1. Binds to sialic acid-containing receptors on the cell surface, bringing about the attachment of the virus particle to the cell. This attachment induces virion internalization either through clathrin-dependent endocytosis or through clathrin- and caveolin- independent pathway. Plays a major role in the determination of host range restriction and virulence. Class I viral fusion protein. Responsible for penetration of the virus into the cell cytoplasm by mediating the fusion of the membrane of the endocytos
   6631..6696    +  CDS            3xFLAG: three tandem FLAG® epitope tags, followed by an enterokinase cleavage site
   6799..6945    +  CDS            PDGFRβ TM domain: transmembrane domain from platelet derived growth factor receptor beta
   6998..7222    +  polyA_signal   bGH poly(A) signal: bovine growth hormone polyadenylation signal
   7226..7247    +  promoter       SV40 promoter (fragment): SV40 enhancer and early promoter
   7268..7501    +  rep_origin     f1 ori (fragment) (sequence partly withheld): f1 bacteriophage origin of replication; arrow indicates direction of (+) strand synthesis
   7506..7553    +  protein_bind   FRT: FLP-mediated recombination occurs in the 8-bp core sequence TCTAGAAA (Turan and Bode, 2011). FLP recombinase from the Saccharomyces cerevisiae 2μ plasmid
   7561..874     +  CDS            HygR (across the origin): aminoglycoside phosphotransferase from E. coli; aph(4)-Ia; confers resistance to hygromycin
