[The description below was written by a language model from this plasmid's Addgene catalogue record and pLannotate feature annotations shown in this document.]
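Description:
HA Display H3_A/Hong Kong/1/1968 Part 1-DO is a 7.7 kb mammalian expression plasmid built on pcDNA5/FRT/TO/intron. It serves as an empty "dropout" recipient vector for displaying influenza H3 hemagglutinin on the surface of mammalian cells. It is maintained in E. coli through a high-copy ColE1/pUC-type origin and ampicillin resistance. The backbone also carries an FRT site directly upstream of a hygromycin resistance coding sequence, the arrangement used for FLP-mediated integration into a genomic FRT landing site with hygromycin selection. A partial f1 origin and other backbone remnants are also annotated.

The expression cassette is driven by the CMV enhancer/promoter followed by tet operator sequences, which allow tetracycline-regulated expression in cells that supply the Tet repressor. A chimeric intron and a T7 promoter lie downstream. The open reading frame begins with a mouse Igκ leader for secretory targeting. After the leader sits a reverse-oriented ccdB toxin cassette, flanked by a ccdA fragment, which occupies the position of "part 1" of the hemagglutinin. The remaining HA coding region follows, then a 3xFLAG tag and the PDGFRβ transmembrane domain that anchors the protein in the plasma membrane, and finally a bGH polyadenylation signal. The catalogue entry also lists a Strep-Tag II and an HRV 3C cleavage site in this C-terminal region, although the feature table does not annotate them.

Replacing the ccdB cassette with an HA part 1 fragment, by Gibson assembly according to the record, restores a full-length display construct. Counter-selection against the gyrase poison CcdB eliminates uncut parental plasmid in standard strains. The record lists DH5alpha as the growth strain, which is unusual for a vector carrying ccdB, and it does not explain this. The modular layout is suited to introducing HA variants or libraries into the part 1 region, though the record does not spell out specific applications.
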