Addgene plasmid #206515: HA Display H3_A/Hong Kong/1/1968 Part 1-DO
Purpose: (Empty Backbone) CcdB Dropout vector for part 1 of Hemagglutinin surface expression in mammalian cells
Depositing lab: IIya Finkelstein. Depositing organization: University of Texas at Austin.
Backbone
  Vector backbone: pcDNA5/FRT/TO/intron
  Backbone size (bp): 7709
  Vector type: Mammalian Expression
  Promoter: CMV
  Tag / fusion protein: 3X-FLAG; Strep-Tag II; HRV 3C cut site; PDGFR-B TM (C terminal on backbone)
Growth in bacteria
  Bacterial resistance: Ampicillin, 100 μg/mL
  Growth temperature: 37°C
  Growth strain: DH5alpha
  Copy number: High Copy
Gene/Insert
  Cloning method: Gibson Cloning
Terms and licenses: Academic/Nonprofit Terms; Industry Terms: Not Available to Industry
How to cite: HA Display H3_A/Hong Kong/1/1968 Part 1-DO was a gift from IIya Finkelstein (Addgene plasmid # 206515 ; http://n2t.net/addgene:206515 ; RRID:Addgene_206515)
